>Addgene plasmid #211877 | pGS381_tdTomato-14xGCN4-T2A-BSD Lenti | addgene full sequence | sequence record 424817 | Addgene NGS Result
GCAGCTGGCACGACAGGTTTCCCGACTGGAAAGCGGGCAGTGAGCGCAACGCAATTAATGTGAGTTAGCT
CACTCATTAGGCACCCCAGGCTTTACACTTTATGCTTCCGGCTCGTATGTTGTGTGGAATTGTGAGCGGA
TAACAATTTCACACAGGAAACAGCTATGACCATGATTACGCCAAGCGCGCAATTAACCCTCACTAAAGGG
AACAAAAGCTGGAGCTGCAAGCTTAATGTAGTCTTATGCAATACTCTTGTAGTCTTGCAACATGGTAACG
ATGAGTTAGCAACATGCCTTACAAGGAGAGAAAAAGCACCGTGCATGCCGATTGGTGGAAGTAAGGTGGT
ACGATCGTGCCTTATTAGGAAGGCAACAGACGGGTCTGACATGGATTGGACGAACCACTGAATTGCCGCA
TTGCAGAGATATTGTATTTAAGTGCCTAGCTCGATACATAAACGGGTCTCTCTGGTTAGACCAGATCTGA
GCCTGGGAGCTCTCTGGCTAACTAGGGAACCCACTGCTTAAGCCTCAATAAAGCTTGCCTTGAGTGCTTC
AAGTAGTGTGTGCCCGTCTGTTGTGTGACTCTGGTAACTAGAGATCCCTCAGACCCTTTTAGTCAGTGTG
GAAAATCTCTAGCAGTGGCGCCCGAACAGGGACTTGAAAGCGAAAGGGAAACCAGAGGAGCTCTCTCGAC
GCAGGACTCGGCTTGCTGAAGCGCGCACGGCAAGAGGCGAGGGGCGGCGACTGGTGAGTACGCCAAAAAT
TTTGACTAGCGGAGGCTAGAAGGAGAGAGATGGGTGCGAGAGCGTCAGTATTAAGCGGGGGAGAATTAGA
TCGCGATGGGAAAAAATTCGGTTAAGGCCAGGGGGAAAGAAAAAATATAAATTAAAACATATAGTATGGG
CAAGCAGGGAGCTAGAACGATTCGCAGTTAATCCTGGCCTGTTAGAAACATCAGAAGGCTGTAGACAAAT
ACTGGGACAGCTACAACCATCCCTTCAGACAGGATCAGAAGAACTTAGATCATTATATAATACAGTAGCA
ACCCTCTATTGTGTGCATCAAAGGATAGAGATAAAAGACACCAAGGAAGCTTTAGACAAGATAGAGGAAG
AGCAAAACAAAAGTAAGACCACCGCACAGCAAGCGGCCGGCCGCTGATCTTCAGACCTGGAGGAGGAGAT
ATGAGGGACAATTGGAGAAGTGAATTATATAAATATAAAGTAGTAAAAATTGAACCATTAGGAGTAGCAC
CCACCAAGGCAAAGAGAAGAGTGGTGCAGAGAGAAAAAAGAGCAGTGGGAATAGGAGCTTTGTTCCTTGG
GTTCTTGGGAGCAGCAGGAAGCACTATGGGCGCAGCGTCAATGACGCTGACGGTACAGGCCAGACAATTA
TTGTCTGGTATAGTGCAGCAGCAGAACAATTTGCTGAGGGCTATTGAGGCGCAACAGCATCTGTTGCAAC
TCACAGTCTGGGGCATCAAGCAGCTCCAGGCAAGAATCCTGGCTGTGGAAAGATACCTAAAGGATCAACA
GCTCCTGGGGATTTGGGGTTGCTCTGGAAAACTCATTTGCACCACTGCTGTGCCTTGGAATGCTAGTTGG
AGTAATAAATCTCTGGAACAGATTTGGAATCACACGACCTGGATGGAGTGGGACAGAGAAATTAACAATT
ACACAAGCTTAATACACTCCTTAATTGAAGAATCGCAAAACCAGCAAGAAAAGAATGAACAAGAATTATT
GGAATTAGATAAATGGGCAAGTTTGTGGAATTGGTTTAACATAACAAATTGGCTGTGGTATATAAAATTA
TTCATAATGATAGTAGGAGGCTTGGTAGGTTTAAGAATAGTTTTTGCTGTACTTTCTATAGTGAATAGAG
TTAGGCAGGGATATTCACCATTATCGTTTCAGACCCACCTCCCAACCCCGAGGGGACCCAGAGAGGGCCT
ATTTCCCATGATTCCTTCATATTTGCATATACGATACAAGGCTGTTAGAGAGATAATTAGAATTAATTTG
ACTGTAAACACAAAGATATTAGTACAAAATACGTGACGTAGAAAGTAATAATTTCTTGGGTAGTTTGCAG
TTTTAAAATTATGTTTTAAAATGGACTATCATAAATTCTAGATCTTGAGACAAATGGCAGTATTCATCCA
CAATTTTAAAAGAAAAGGGGGGATTGGGGGGTACAGTGCAGGGGAAAGAATAGTAGACATAATAGCAACA
GACATACAAACTAAAGAATTACAAAAACAAATTACAAAAATTCAAAATTTTCGGGTTTATTACAGGGACA
GCAGAGATCCACTTTGGCGCCGGCTCGTCGAGTGGCTCCGGTGCCCGTCAGTGGGCAGAGCGCACATCGC
CCACAGTCCCCGAGAAGTTGGGGGGAGGGGTCGGCAATTGAACCGGTGCCTAGAGAAGGTGGCGCGGGGT
AAACTGGGAAAGTGATGTCGTGTACTGGCTCCGCCTTTTTCCCGAGGGTGGGGGAGAACCGTATATAAGT
GCAGTAGTCGCCGTGAACGTTCTTTTTCGCAACGGGTTTGCCGCCAGAACACAGGTGTCGTGACGCGGGA
TCCGATATCCGCCACCATGGTGAGCAAGGGCGAGGAGGTCATCAAAGAGTTCATGCGCTTCAAGGTGCGC
ATGGAGGGCTCCATGAACGGCCACGAGTTCGAGATCGAGGGCGAGGGCGAGGGCCGCCCCTACGAGGGCA
CCCAGACCGCCAAGCTGAAGGTGACCAAGGGCGGCCCCCTGCCCTTCGCCTGGGACATCCTGTCCCCCCA
GTTCATGTACGGCTCCAAGGCGTACGTGAAGCACCCCGCCGACATCCCCGATTACAAGAAGCTGTCCTTC
CCCGAGGGCTTCAAGTGGGAGCGCGTGATGAACTTCGAGGACGGCGGTCTGGTGACCGTGACCCAGGACT
CCTCCCTGCAGGACGGCACGCTGATCTACAAGGTGAAGATGCGCGGCACCAACTTCCCCCCCGACGGCCC
CGTAATGCAGAAGAAGACCATGGGCTGGGAGGCCTCCACCGAGCGCCTGTACCCCCGCGACGGCGTGCTG
AAGGGCGAGATCCACCAGGCCCTGAAGCTGAAGGACGGCGGCCACTACCTGGTGGAGTTCAAGACCATCT
ACATGGCCAAGAAGCCCGTGCAACTGCCCGGCTACTACTACGTGGACACCAAGCTGGACATCACCTCCCA
CAACGAGGACTACACCATCGTGGAACAGTACGAGCGCTCCGAGGGCCGCCACCACCTGTTCCTGGGGCAT
GGCACCGGCAGCACCGGCAGCGGCAGCTCCGGCACCGCCTCCTCCGAGGACAACAACATGGCCGTCATCA
AAGAGTTCATGCGCTTCAAGGTGCGCATGGAGGGCTCCATGAACGGCCACGAGTTCGAGATCGAGGGCGA
GGGCGAGGGCCGCCCCTACGAGGGCACCCAGACCGCCAAGCTGAAGGTGACCAAGGGCGGCCCCCTGCCC
TTCGCCTGGGACATCCTGTCCCCCCAGTTCATGTACGGCTCCAAGGCGTACGTGAAGCACCCCGCCGACA
TCCCCGATTACAAGAAGCTGTCCTTCCCCGAGGGCTTCAAGTGGGAGCGCGTGATGAACTTCGAGGACGG
CGGTCTGGTGACCGTGACCCAGGACTCCTCCCTGCAGGACGGCACGCTGATCTACAAGGTGAAGATGCGC
GGCACCAACTTCCCCCCCGACGGCCCCGTAATGCAGAAGAAGACCATGGGCTGGGAGGCCTCCACCGAGC
GCCTGTACCCCCGCGACGGCGTGCTGAAGGGCGAGATCCACCAGGCCCTGAAGCTGAAGGACGGCGGCCA
CTACCTGGTGGAGTTCAAGACCATCTACATGGCCAAGAAGCCCGTGCAACTGCCCGGCTACTACTACGTG
GACACCAAGCTGGACATCACCTCCCACAACGAGGACTACACCATCGTGGAACAGTACGAGCGCTCCGAGG
GCCGCCACCACCTGTTCCTGTACGGCATGGACGAGCTGTACAAGACCGGAGGGGATCGGTGGAGCTCCAC
CGGTGGCGGCCGCTCTAGAGAGAATCTTTATTTTCAGGGCGCCGCCAAATTCAAAGAAACCGCTGCTGCT
AAATTCGAACGCCAGCACATGGACAGCGGAGGTGGAGGTACTAGTCTCGAGGGTTCTGGAGGATTGTTGC
CCAAAAACTACCACTTGGAGAACGAGGTCGCAAGGTTGAAAAAATTGGTCGGTGAGCGTGGCGGCTCAGG
CGGCCTTCTTCCAAAAAATTATCATCTTGAAAATGAAGTTGCTAGACTTAAAAAACTTGTTGGAGAAAGA
GGCGGGAGCGGCGGCCTGCTGCCCAAGAACTACCACCTGGAGAACGAGGTCGCCCGCCTGAAGAAGCTGG
TCGGCGAGCGCGGTGGTTCTGGAGGTTTGCTCCCAAAGAACTACCACTTGGAAAACGAAGTCGCAAGATT
GAAGAAGTTGGTCGGTGAAAGAGGAGGAAGCGGAGGATTATTACCTAAAAATTATCATTTGGAAAATGAA
GTTGCTAGATTGAAGAAGTTGGTTGGAGAGAGAGGGGGGTCTGGAGGACTACTACCGAAAAACTACCACC
TAGAGAACGAGGTGGCCCGACTAAAAAAGCTAGTGGGCGAGCGCGGCGGCAGTGGCGGCCTCCTCCCCAA
GAATTACCACCTCGAAAATGAAGTAGCAAGGCTCAAGAAGCTCGTAGGAGAAAGAGGTGGTTCCGGGGGA
CTCCTTCCAAAAAACTATCATCTTGAAAACGAAGTTGCACGTCTTAAAAAACTTGTTGGCGAACGTGGCG
GCTCTGGCGGGCTGCTGCCCAAGAATTACCACCTGGAAAATGAAGTGGCCCGCCTGAAGAAGCTGGTGGG
CGAACGCGGAGGCAGTGGAGGCCTACTACCGAAGAACTACCACCTAGAGAACGAGGTGGCACGCCTAAAG
AAGCTAGTGGGCGAGCGCGGCGGCTCGGGTGGTTTATTACCTAAGAATTATCATTTAGAAAATGAAGTAG
CTCGATTAAAGAAGTTAGTAGGTGAACGTGGTGGGTCTGGTGGTCTTCTTCCGAAGAACTACCACCTTGA
GAACGAGGTAGCTCGTCTTAAGAAACTTGTAGGTGAGCGTGGTGGAAGCGGTGGTGGGCTGGCAAGCCAC
GTTTGGTGCCGGGAGCTGCATGTGTCAGAGGAACTTTTGCCAAAGAATTATCATCTTGAGAACGAAGTGG
CTCGTCTTAAGAAACTCGTAGGAGAAAGAGGTGGCAGTGGAGGTCTGCTTCCCAAGAATTACCACCTGGA
AAATGAGGTAGCTAGACTGAAAAAGCTCGTAGGCGAGCGCGGGGGAAGTGGGGGATTGCTGCCAAAAGAA
TTCGAGGGCAGAGGAAGTCTTCTAACATGCGGTGACGTGGAGGAGAATCCCGGCCCTATCGATATGGCCA
AGCCTTTGTCTCAAGAAGAATCCACCCTCATTGAAAGAGCAACGGCTACAATCAACAGCATCCCCATCTC
TGAAGACTACAGCGTCGCCAGCGCAGCTCTCTCTAGCGACGGCCGCATCTTCACTGGTGTCAATGTATAT
CATTTTACTGGGGGACCTTGTGCAGAACTCGTGGTGCTGGGCACTGCTGCTGCTGCGGCAGCTGGCAACC
TGACTTGTATCGTCGCGATCGGAAATGAGAACAGGGGCATCTTGAGCCCCTGCGGACGGTGCCGACAGGT
GCTTCTCGATCTGCATCCTGGGATCAAAGCCATAGTGAAGGACAGTGATGGACAGCCGACGGCAGTTGGG
ATTCGTGAATTGCTGCCCTCTGGTTATGTGTGGGAGGGCTAAGGTACCACTAGTCCCGGGATGCATAGCG
CTACGCGTTAAGTCGACAATCAACCTCTGGATTACAAAATTTGTGAAAGATTGACTGGTATTCTTAACTA
TGTTGCTCCTTTTACGCTATGTGGATACGCTGCTTTAATGCCTTTGTATCATGCTATTGCTTCCCGTATG
GCTTTCATTTTCTCCTCCTTGTATAAATCCTGGTTGCTGTCTCTTTATGAGGAGTTGTGGCCCGTTGTCA
GGCAACGTGGCGTGGTGTGCACTGTGTTTGCTGACGCAACCCCCACTGGTTGGGGCATTGCCACCACCTG
TCAGCTCCTTTCCGGGACTTTCGCTTTCCCCCTCCCTATTGCCACGGCGGAACTCATCGCCGCCTGCCTT
GCCCGCTGCTGGACAGGGGCTCGGCTGTTGGGCACTGACAATTCCGTGGTGTTGTCGGGGAAATCATCGT
CCTTTCCTTGGCTGCTCGCCTGTGTTGCCACCTGGATTCTGCGCGGGACGTCCTTCTGCTACGTCCCTTC
GGCCCTCAATCCAGCGGACCTTCCTTCCCGCGGCCTGCTGCCGGCTCTGCGGCCTCTTCCGCGTCTTCGC
CTTCGCCCTCAGACGAGTCGGATCTCCCTTTGGGCCGCCTCCCCGCGTCGACTTTAAGACCAATGACTTA
CAAGGCAGCTGTAGATCTTAGCCACTTTTTAAAAGAAAAGGGGGGACTGGAAGGGCTAATTCACTCCCAA
CGAAGACAAGATCTGCTTTTTGCTTGTACTGGGTCTCTCTGGTTAGACCAGATCTGAGCCTGGGAGCTCT
CTGGCTAACTAGGGAACCCACTGCTTAAGCCTCAATAAAGCTTGCCTTGAGTGCTTCAAGTAGTGTGTGC
CCGTCTGTTGTGTGACTCTGGTAACTAGAGATCCCTCAGACCCTTTTAGTCAGTGTGGAAAATCTCTAGC
AGTACGTATAGTAGTTCATGTCATCTTATTATTCAGTATTTATAACTTGCAAAGAAATGAATATCAGAGA
GTGAGAGGAACTTGTTTATTGCAGCTTATAATGGTTACAAATAAAGCAATAGCATCACAAATTTCACAAA
TAAAGCATTTTTTTCACTGCATTCTAGTTGTGGTTTGTCCAAACTCATCAATGTATCTTATCATGTCTGG
CTCTAGCTATCCCGCCCCTAACTCCGCCCATCCCGCCCCTAACTCCGCCCAGTTCCGCCCATTCTCCGCC
CCATGGCTGACTAATTTTTTTTATTTATGCAGAGGCCGAGGCCGCCTCGGCCTCTGAGCTATTCCAGAAG
TAGTGAGGAGGCTTTTTTGGAGGCCTAGGGACGTACCCAATTCGCCCTATAGTGAGTCGTATTACGCGCG
CTCACTGGCCGTCGTTTTACAACGTCGTGACTGGGAAAACCCTGGCGTTACCCAACTTAATCGCCTTGCA
GCACATCCCCCTTTCGCCAGCTGGCGTAATAGCGAAGAGGCCCGCACCGATCGCCCTTCCCAACAGTTGC
GCAGCCTGAATGGCGAATGGG
[124 nt withheld, positions 7372-7495]
C
[91 nt withheld, positions 7497-7587]
A
[49 nt withheld, positions 7589-7637]
CCTTTGACGTTGGAGTCCACGTTCTTT
[37 nt withheld, positions 7665-7701]
ACCCTATCTCGGTCTATTCTTTTGATTTATAAGGGATTTTGCCGATTTCGGCCTATTGGTTAAAAAATGA
GCTGATTTAACAAAAATTTAACGCGAATTTTAACAAAATATTAACGCTTACAATTTAGGTGGCACTTTTC
GGGGAAATGTGCGCGGAACCCCTATTTGTTTATTTTTCTAAATACATTCAAATATGTATCCGCTCATGAG
ACAATAACCCTGATAAATGCTTCAATAATATTGAAAAAGGAAGAGTATGAGTATTCAACATTTCCGTGTC
GCCCTTATTCCCTTTTTTGCGGCATTTTGCCTTCCTGTTTTTGCTCACCCAGAAACGCTGGTGAAAGTAA
AAGATGCTGAAGATCAGTTGGGTGCACGAGTGGGTTACATCGAACTGGATCTCAACAGCGGTAAGATCCT
TGAGAGTTTTCGCCCCGAAGAACGTTTTCCAATGATGAGCACTTTTAAAGTTCTGCTATGTGGCGCGGTA
TTATCCCGTATTGACGCCGGGCAAGAGCAACTCGGTCGCCGCATACACTATTCTCAGAATGACTTGGTTG
AGTACTCACCAGTCACAGAAAAGCATCTTACGGATGGCATGACAGTAAGAGAATTATGCAGTGCTGCCAT
AACCATGAGTGATAACACTGCGGCCAACTTACTTCTGACAACGATCGGAGGACCGAAGGAGCTAACCGCT
TTTTTGCACAACATGGGGGATCATGTAACTCGCCTTGATCGTTGGGAACCGGAGCTGAATGAAGCCATAC
CAAACGACGAGCGTGACACCACGATGCCTGTAGCAATGGCAACAACGTTGCGCAAACTATTAACTGGCGA
ACTACTTACTCTAGCTTCCCGGCAACAATTAATAGACTGGATGGAGGCGGATAAAGTTGCAGGACCACTT
CTGCGCTCGGCCCTTCCGGCTGGCTGGTTTATTGCTGATAAATCTGGAGCCGGTGAGCGTGGGTCTCGCG
GTATCATTGCAGCACTGGGGCCAGATGGTAAGCCCTCCCGTATCGTAGTTATCTACACGACGGGGAGTCA
GGCAACTATGGATGAACGAAATAGACAGATCGCTGAGATAGGTGCCTCACTGATTAAGCATTGGTAACTG
TCAGACCAAGTTTACTCATATATACTTTAGATTGATTTAAAACTTCATTTTTAATTTAAAAGGATCTAGG
TGAAGATCCTTTTTGATAATCTCATGACCAAAATCCCTTAACGTGAGTTTTCGTTCCACTGAGCGTCAGA
CCCCGTAGAAAAGATCAAAGGATCTTCTTGAGATCCTTTTTTTCTGCGCGTAATCTGCTGCTTGCAAACA
AAAAAACCACCGCTACCAGCGGTGGTTTGTTTGCCGGATCAAGAGCTACCAACTCTTTTTCCGAAGGTAA
CTGGCTTCAGCAGAGCGCAGATACCAAATACTGTTCTTCTAGTGTAGCCGTAGTTAGGCCACCACTTCAA
GAACTCTGTAGCACCGCCTACATACCTCGCTCTGCTAATCCTGTTACCAGTGGCTGCTGCCAGTGGCGAT
AAGTCGTGTCTTACCGGGTTGGACTCAAGACGATAGTTACCGGATAAGGCGCAGCGGTCGGGCTGAACGG
GGGGTTCGTGCACACAGCCCAGCTTGGAGCGAACGACCTACACCGAACTGAGATACCTACAGCGTGAGCT
ATGAGAAAGCGCCACGCTTCCCGAAGGGAGAAAGGCGGACAGGTATCCGGTAAGCGGCAGGGTCGGAACA
GGAGAGCGCACGAGGGAGCTTCCAGGGGGAAACGCCTGGTATCTTTATAGTCCTGTCGGGTTTCGCCACC
TCTGACTTGAGCGTCGATTTTTGTGATGCTCGTCAGGGGGGCGGAGCCTATGGAAAAACGCCAGCAACGC
GGCCTTTTTACGGTTCCTGGCCTTTTGCTGGCCTTTTGCTCACATGTTCTTTCCTGCGTTATCCCCTGAT
TCTGTGGATAACCGTATTACCGCCTTTGAGTGAGCTGATACCGCTCGCCGCAGCCGAACGACCGAGCGCA
GCGAGTCAGTGAGCGAGGAAGCGGAAGAGCGCCCAATACGCAAACCGCCTCTCCCCGCGCGTTGGCCGAT
TCATTAAT
Features (pLannotate 1.2.2; 35 found; start..end, strand, type, name):
     56..77      +  protein_bind   CAP binding site: CAP binding activates transcription in the presence of cAMP. E. coli catabolite activator protein
     92..122     +  promoter       lac promoter: promoter for the E. coli lac operon
    130..146     +  protein_bind   lac operator: The lac repressor binds to the lac operator to inhibit transcription in E. coli. This inhibition can be relieved by adding lactose or isopropyl-β-D-thiogalactopyranoside (IPTG). lac repressor encoded by lacI
    191..209     +  promoter       T3 promoter: promoter for bacteriophage T3 RNA polymerase
    237..463     +  promoter       RSV promoter: Rous sarcoma virus enhancer/promoter
    464..644     +  LTR            5' LTR (truncated): truncated 5' long terminal repeat (LTR) from HIV-1
    691..816     +  misc_feature   HIV-1 Ψ: packaging signal of human immunodeficiency virus type 1
    800..1138    +  CDS            HIV-1 gag (fragment): gag protein from human immunodeficiency virus 1; gag
   1313..1546    +  misc_feature   RRE: The Rev response element (RRE) of HIV-1 allows for Rev-dependent mRNA export from the nucleus to the cytoplasm.
   1923..1949    +  CDS            Rev (fragment): human immunodeficiency virus 1 (HIV-1) Rev protein; rev; enhances nuclear export of unspliced and incompletely spliced viral mRNAs
   1953..2133    +  promoter       U6 promoter (fragment): RNA polymerase III promoter for human U6 snRNA
   2174..2291    +  misc_feature   cPPT/CTS: central polypurine tract and central termination sequence of HIV-1
   2363..2574    +  promoter       EF-1α core promoter: core promoter for human elongation factor EF-1α
   2607..4034    +  CDS            tdTomato: tdTomato is a basic (constitutively fluorescent) orange fluorescent protein published in 2004, derived from Discosoma sp.. It is reported to be a somewhat slowly-maturing tandem dimer with low acid sensitivity.
   4061..4079    +  misc_feature   MCS (fragment): pBluescript multiple cloning site
   4080..4099    +  CDS            capTEV™ (fragment): composite tag for in vivo biotinylation, TEV protease cleavage, and 6xHis tagging
   4113..4157    +  CDS            S-Tag: affinity and epitope tag derived from pancreatic ribonuclease A
   4194..4259    +  CDS            GCN4 (fragment): GCN4_YEAST - Also known as AAS101 From Saccharomyces cerevisiae (strain ATCC 204508 / S288c) (Baker's yeast).
   4356..4421    +  CDS            GCN4_v1: GCN4 peptide that allows binding to an scFv-GFP fusion protein (Tanenbaum et al., 2014)
   5094..5119    +  CDS            GCN4_v1 (fragment): GCN4 peptide that allows binding to an scFv-GFP fusion protein (Tanenbaum et al., 2014)
   5166..5188    +  CDS            GST (fragment): glutathione S-transferase from Schistosoma japonicum
   5223..5264    +  CDS            GCN4_v4 (fragment): GCN4 peptide optimized to improve solubility while preserving binding to an scFv-GFP fusion protein (Tanenbaum et al., 2014)
   5454..5852    +  CDS            BSD: blasticidin S deaminase; Aspergillus terreus BSD; confers resistance to blasticidin
   5898..6486    +  misc_feature   WPRE: woodchuck hepatitis virus posttranscriptional regulatory element
   6537..6556    +  misc_feature   cPPT/CTS (fragment): central polypurine tract and central termination sequence of HIV-1
   6558..6791    +  LTR            3' LTR (ΔU3): self-inactivating 3' long terminal repeat (LTR) from HIV-1
   6869..6990    +  polyA_signal   SV40 poly(A) signal: SV40 polyadenylation signal
   7030..7165    +  rep_origin     SV40 ori: SV40 origin of replication
   7186..7204    -  promoter       T7 promoter: promoter for bacteriophage T7 RNA polymerase
   7212..7367    +  CDS            lacZα (fragment): LacZα fragment of β-galactosidase; lacZ fragment
   7372..7800    +  rep_origin     f1 ori (sequence partly withheld): f1 bacteriophage origin of replication; arrow indicates direction of (+) strand synthesis
   7853..7957    +  promoter       AmpR promoter: bla
   7958..8818    +  CDS            AmpR: β-lactamase; bla; confers resistance to ampicillin, carbenicillin, and related antibiotics
   8989..9577    +  rep_origin     ori: high-copy-number ColE1/pMB1/pBR322/pUC origin of replication
   9760..43      +  CDS            lacI (fragment) (across the origin): lac repressor; lacI; The lac repressor binds to the lac operator to inhibit transcription in E. coli. This inhibition can be relieved by adding lactose or isopropyl-β-D-thiogalactopyranoside (IPTG).
