[The description below was written by a language model from this plasmid's Addgene catalogue record and pLannotate feature annotations shown in this document.]
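Description:
pGS381_tdTomato-14xGCN4-T2A-BSD Lenti is a 9.8 kb lentiviral transfer plasmid on a pLenti backbone, built to express a synthetic array of 14 GCN4 peptide repeats in mammalian cells. In bacteria it is maintained at high copy through a ColE1/pUC-type origin and selected with ampicillin (AmpR). An f1 origin, an SV40 origin and remnants of lac and phage-promoter cloning elements are also present in the backbone. The viral portion has a third-generation, self-inactivating layout. An RSV promoter drives a truncated HIV-1 5' LTR, followed by the Ψ packaging signal with a partial gag sequence, the RRE for Rev-dependent export of the genomic RNA, and a cPPT/CTS. The cassette ends in a WPRE and a ΔU3 3' LTR with a downstream SV40 poly(A) signal. A fragment of a U6 promoter is annotated upstream of the cPPT, apparently a leftover from a parental vector.

The payload is driven by the EF-1α core promoter. The tdTomato coding sequence is followed by a short linker region with an annotated S-Tag and then the GCN4 repeat region. The automated annotation picks up only a few of the repeats, as GCN4_v1 and v4 matches, and brief GST and capTEV hits are probably spurious. According to the plasmid name, a T2A peptide then links this fusion to blasticidin S deaminase, so a single transcript would yield both the fluorescent GCN4-tagged protein and blasticidin resistance for selecting transduced cells. The T2A itself is not annotated in the feature table. GCN4 peptide arrays of this type are SunTag-style scaffolds that recruit multiple copies of an scFv fusion protein. The record gives the purpose only as 14xGCN4pep transgene expression.
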