Addgene plasmid #211877: pGS381_tdTomato-14xGCN4-T2A-BSD Lenti
Purpose: 14xGCN4pep transgene expression
Depositing lab: Iain Cheeseman. Depositing organization: Whitehead Institute for Biomedical Research.
Backbone
  Vector backbone: pLenti
  Vector type: Lentiviral
  Selectable markers: Blasticidin
Growth in bacteria
  Bacterial resistance: Ampicillin, 100 μg/mL
  Growth temperature: 37°C
  Growth strain: NEB Stable
  Copy number: High Copy
Gene/Insert
  Gene/Insert name: 14xGCN4pep
  Species: Synthetic
  Mutation: N/A
  Cloning method: Restriction Enzyme; 5′ cloning site Unknown (unknown if destroyed)
Terms and licenses: Academic/Nonprofit Terms; Industry Terms: Not Available to Industry
How to cite: pGS381_tdTomato-14xGCN4-T2A-BSD Lenti was a gift from Iain Cheeseman (Addgene plasmid # 211877 ; http://n2t.net/addgene:211877 ; RRID:Addgene_211877)
